>Addgene plasmid #172912 | pGP-CAG-Ace2N-4AA-mNeon-ST A122D-WPRE-bGH-polyA | addgene full sequence | sequence record 340941 | Addgene NGS Result
GGTCGACATTGATTATTGACTAGTTATTAATAGTAATCAATTACGGGGTCATTAGTTCATAGCCCATATA
TGGAGTTCCGCGTTACATAACTTACGGTAAATGGCCCGCCTGGCTGACCGCCCAACGACCCCCGCCCATT
GACGTCAATAATGACGTATGTTCCCATAGTAACGCCAATAGGGACTTTCCATTGACGTCAATGGGTGGAG
TATTTACGGTAAACTGCCCACTTGGCAGTACATCAAGTGTATCATATGCCAAGTACGCCCCCTATTGACG
TCAATGACGGTAAATGGCCCGCCTGGCATTATGCCCAGTACATGACCTTATGGGACTTTCCTACTTGGCA
GTACATCTACGTATTAGTCATCGCTATTACCATGGTCGAGGTGAGCCCCACGTTCTGCTTCACTCTCCCC
ATCTCCCCCCCCTCCCCACCCCCAATTTTGTATTTATTTATTTTTTAATTATTTTGTGCAGCGATGGGGG
CGGGGGGGGGGGGGGSGCGCGCCRGGSGGGGGGGGGGGGGGGGGGGGGSGGGGSGGGGSGRGGSGGRGAG
GTGCGGCGGCAGCCAATCAGAGCGGCGCGCTCCGAAAGTTTCCTTTTATGGCGAGGCGGCGGCGGCGGCG
GCCCTATAAAAAGCGAAGCGCGCGGCGGGCGGGAGTCGCTGCGCGCTGCCTTCGCCCCGTGCCCCGCTCC
GCCGCCGCCTCGCGCCGCCCGCCCCGGCTCTGACTGACCGCGTTACTCCCACAGGTGAGCGGGCGGGACG
GCCCTTCTCCTCCGGGCTGTAATTAGCGCTTGGTTTAATGACGGCTTGTTTCTTTTCTGTGGCTGCGTGA
AAGCCTTGAGGGGCTCCGGGAGGGCCCTTTGTGCGGGGGGAGCGGCTCGGGGGGTGCGTGCGTGTGTGTG
TGCGTGGGGAGCGCCGCGTGCGGCTCCGCGCTGCCCGGCGGCTGTGAGCGCTGCGGGCGCGGCGCGGGGC
TTTGTGCGCTCCGCAGTGTGCGCGAGGGGAGCGCGGCCGGGGGCGGTGCCCCGCGGTGCGGGGGGGGCTG
CGAGGGGAACAAAGGCTGCGTGCGGGGTGTGTGCGTGGGGGGGTGAGCAGGGGGTGTGGGCGCGTCGGTC
GGGCTGCAACCCCCCCTGCACCCCCCTCCCCGAGTTGCTGAGCACGGCCCGGCTTCGGGTGCGGGGCTCC
GTACGGGGCGTGGCGCGGGGCTCGCCGTGCCGGGCGGGGGGTGGCGGCAGGTGGGGGTGCCGGGCGGGGC
GGGGCCGCCTCGGGCCGGGGAGGGCTCGGGGGAGGGGCGCGGCGGCCCCCGGAGCGCCGGCGGCTGTCGA
GGCGCGGCGAGCCGCAGCCATTGCCTTTTATGGTAATCGTGCGAGAGGGCGCAGGGACTTCCTTTGTCCC
AAATCTGTGCGGAGCCGAAATCTGGGAGGCGCCGCCGCACCCCCTCTAGCGGGCGCGGGGCGAAGCGGTG
CGGCGCCGGCAGGAAGGAAATGGGCGGGGAGGGCCTTCGTGCGTCGCCGCGCCGCCGTCCCCTTCTCCCT
CTCCAGCCTCGGGGCTGTCCGCGGGGGGACGGCTGCCTTCGGGGGGGACGGGGCAGGGCGGGGTTCGGCT
TCTGGCGTGTGACCGGCGGCTCTAGAGCCTCTGCTAACCATGTTCATGCCTTCTTCTTTTTCCTACAGCT
CCTGGGCAACGTGCTGGTTATTGTGCTGTCTCATCATTTTGGCAAAGAATTCGGTACCGCGGGCCCGGGA
ACCGGTGCCGCCACCATGGCTGACGTGGAAACCGAGACCGGCATGATTGCACAGTGGATTGTCTTTGCTA
TTATGGCTGCTGCTGCTATTGCTTTTGGAGTGGCTGTGCACTTTCGGCCTTCAGAGCTGAAGAGCGCATA
CTATATCAACATTGCCATCTGCACTATCGCCGCTACCGCTTACTATGCAATGGCCGTGAACTACCAGGAC
CTGACAATGAATGGTGAAAGGCAGGTGGTCTACGCAAGATATATTAACTGGGTGCTGACCACACCACTGC
TCCTGCTCGATCTCATCGTCATGACCAAGATGGGCGGAGTGATGATTTCTTGGGTCATCGGCGCAGACAT
TTTCATGATCGTGTTTGGTATTCTGGGCGACTTCGAGGATGAACACAAGTTCAAATGGGTGTACTTTATC
GCTGGATGTGTGATGCAGGCAGTCCTGACATACGGGATGTATAACGCCACTTGGAAAGACGATCTGAAGA
AAAGCCCCGAGTACCATAGCTCCTATGTCAGTCTGCTCGTCTTCCTGTCAATCCTCTGGGTGTTTTATCC
TGTCGTGTGGGCTTTCGGGTCTGGTAGTGGCGTGCTGTCCGTCGACAATGAGGCCATTCTCATGGGAATC
CTGGATGTGCTCGCTAAGCCACTGTTTGGAATGGGGTGCCTCATTGCCCATGAGACTATCTTCAAGAAGA
TGCTGAGGTCTCTCCCAGCGACACATGAGTTACACATCTTTGGCTCCATCAACGGTGTGGACTTTGACAT
GGTGGGTCAGGGCACCGGCAATCCAAATGATGGTTATGAGGAGTTAAACCTGAAGTCCACCAAGGGTGAC
CTCCAGTTCTCCCCCTGGATTCTGGTCCCTCATATCGGGTATGGCTTCCATCAGTACCTGCCCTACCCTG
ACGGGATGTCGCCTTTCCAGGCCGCCATGGTAGATGGCTCCGGATACCAAGTCCATCGCACAATGCAGTT
TGAAGATGGTGCCTCCCTTACTGTTAACTACCGCTACACCTACGAGGGAAGCCACATCAAAGGAGAGGCC
CAGGTGAAGGGGACTGGTTTCCCTGCTGACGGTCCTGTGATGACCAACTCGCTGACCGCTGCGGACTGGT
GCAGGTCGAAGAAGACTTACCCCAACGACAAAACCATCATCAGTACCTTTAAGTGGAGTTACACCACTGG
AAATGGCAAGCGCTACAGGAGCACTGCGCGGACCACCTACACCTTTGCCAAGCCAATGGCGGCTAACTAT
CTGAAGAACCAGCCGATGTACGTGTTCCGTAAGACGGAGCTCAAGCACTCCAAGACCGAGCTCAACTTCA
AGGAGTGGCAAAAGGCCTTTACCGATGTGATGGGCATGGACGAGCTGTACAAGAAGAGCAGGATCACCAG
CGAGGGCGAGTACATCCCCCTGGACCAGATCGACATCAACGTGTTCTGCTACGAGAACGAGGTGAAGAGC
AGGATCACCAGCGAGGGCGAGTACATCCCCCTGGACCAGATCGACATCAACGTGTTCTGCTACGAGAACG
AGGTGCAAAGTCAGCCTATCCTGAACACAAAGGAAATGGCTCCACAGTCTAAGCCTCCCGAAGAGCTTGA
GATGTCCAGTATGCCAAGTCCCGTGGCTCCCCTCCCTGCCAGGACTGAAGGAGTGATTGACATGAGGAGT
ATGTCATCTATTGATAGCTTCATCTCTTGCGCAACAGATTTCCCCGAGGCTACTCGATTCTGAGAATTCG
ATATCGGTACCGATGAATAGCTCGAGGTACCGATGAATAGCTAAGGTCGAGGCCGCAGGTAAGTATCAAG
GTTACAAGACAGGTTTAAGGAGACCAATAGAAACTGGGCTTGTCGAGACAGAGAAGACTCTTGCGTTTCT
GATAGGCACCTATTGGTCTTACTGACATCCACTTTGCCTTTCTCTCCACAGGTGTCGACAATCAACCTCT
GGATTACAAAATTTGTGAAAGATTGACTGGTATTCTTAACTATGTTGCTCCTTTTACGCTATGTGGATAC
GCTGCTTTAATGCCTTTGTATCATGCTATTGCTTCCCGTATGGCTTTCATTTTCTCCTCCTTGTATAAAT
CCTGGTTGCTGTCTCTTTATGAGGAGTTGTGGCCCGTTGTCAGGCAACGTGGCGTGGTGTGCACTGTGTT
TGCTGACGCAACCCCCACTGGTTGGGGCATTGCCACCACCTGTCAGCTCCTTTCCGGGACTTTCGCTTTC
CCCCTCCCTATTGCCACGGCGGAACTCATCGCCGCCTGCCTTGCCCGCTGCTGGACAGGGGCTCGGCTGT
TGGGCACTGACAATTCCGTGGTGTTGTCGGGGAAGCTGACGTCCTTTCCATGGCTGCTCGCCTGTGTTGC
CACCTGGATTCTGCGCGGGACGTCCTTCTGCTACGTCCCTTCGGCCCTCAATCCAGCGGACCTTCCTTCC
CGCGGCCTGCTGCCGGCTCTGCGGCCTCTTCCGCGTCTTCGCCTTCGCCCTCAGACGAGTCGGATCTCCC
TTTGGGCCGCCTCCCCGCCTGGAATTCGAGCTCGGTACGATCAGCCTCGACTGTGCCTTCTAGTTGCCAG
CCATCTGTTGTTTGCCCCTCCCCCGTGCCTTCCTTGACCCTGGAAGGTGCCACTCCCACTGTCCTTTCCT
AATAAAATGAGGAAATTGCATCGCATTGTCTGAGTAGGTGTCATTCTATTCTGGGGGGTGGGGTGGGGCA
GGACAGCAAGGGGGAGGATTGGGAAGACAATAGCCCAGCTTTTGTTCCCTTTAGTGAGGGTTAATTGCGC
GCTTGGCGTAATCATGGTCATAGCYKWWTYCWSTSYKMARKTGYWRKCTGCCTATCAGAAGGTGGTGGCT
GGTGTGGCCAATGCCCTGGCTCACAAATACCACTGAGATCTTTTTCCCTCTGCCAAAAATTATGGGGACA
TCATGAAGCCCCTTGAGCATCTGACTTCTGGCTAATAAAGGAAATTTATTTTCATTGCAATAGTGTGTTG
GAATTTTTTGTGTCTCTCACTCGGAAGGACATATGGGAGGGCAAATCATTTAAAACATCAGAATGAGTAT
TTGGTTTAGAGTTTGGCAACATATGCCCATATGCTGGCTGCCATGAACAAAGGTTGGCTATAAAGAGGTC
ATCAGTATATGAAACAGCCCCCTGCTGTCCATTCCTTATTCCATAGAAAAGCCTTGACTTGAGGTTAGAT
TTTTTTTATATTTTGTTTTGTGTTATTTTTTTCTTTAACATCCCTAAAATTTTCCTTACATGTTTTACTA
GCCAGATTTTTCCTCCTCTCCTGACTACTCCCAGTCATAGCTGTCCCTCTTCTCTTATGGAGATCCCTCG
ACCTGCAGCCCAAGCTTGGCGTAATCATGGTCATAGCTGTTTCCTGTGTGAAATTGTTATCCGCTCACAA
TTCCACACAACATACGAGCCGGAAGCATAAAGTGTAAAGCCTGGGGTGCCTAATGAGTGAGCTAACTCAC
ATTAATTGCGTTGCGCTCACTGCCCGCTTTCCAGTCGGGAAACCTGTCGTGCCAGCGGATCCGCATCTCA
ATTAGTCAGCAACCATAGTCCCGCCCCTAACTCCGCCCATCCCGCCCCTAACTCCGCCCAGTTCCGCCCA
TTCTCCGCCCCATGGCTGACTAATTTTTTTTATTTATGCAGAGGCCGAGGCCGCCTCGGCCTCTGAGCTA
TTCCAGAAGTAGTGAGGAGGCTTTTTTGGAGGCCTAGGCTTTTGCAAAAAGCTAACTTGTTTATTGCAGC
TTATAATGGTTACAAATAAAGCAATAGCATCACAAATTTCACAAATAAAGCATTTTTTTCACTGCATTCT
AGTTGTGGTTTGTCCAAACTCATCAATGTATCTTATCATGTCTGGATCCGCTGCATTAATGAATCGGCCA
ACGCGCGGGGAGAGGCGGTTTGCGTATTGGGCGCTCTTCCGCTTCCTCGCTCACTGACTCGCTGCGCTCG
GTCGTTCGGCTGCGGCGAGCGGTATCAGCTCACTCAAAGGCGGTAATACGGTTATCCACAGAATCAGGGG
ATAACGCAGGAAAGAACATGTGAGCAAAAGGCCAGCAAAAGGCCAGGAACCGTAAAAAGGCCGCGTTGCT
GGCGTTTTTCCATAGGCTCCGCCCCCCTGACGAGCATCACAAAAATCGACGCTCAAGTCAGAGGTGGCGA
AACCCGACAGGACTATAAAGATACCAGGCGTTTCCCCCTGGAAGCTCCCTCGTGCGCTCTCCTGTTCCGA
CCCTGCCGCTTACCGGATACCTGTCCGCCTTTCTCCCTTCGGGAAGCGTGGCGCTTTCTCATAGCTCACG
CTGTAGGTATCTCAGTTCGGTGTAGGTCGTTCGCTCCAAGCTGGGCTGTGTGCACGAACCCCCCGTTCAG
CCCGACCGCTGCGCCTTATCCGGTAACTATCGTCTTGAGTCCAACCCGGTAAGACACGACTTATCGCCAC
TGGCAGCAGCCACTGGTAACAGGATTAGCAGAGCGAGGTATGTAGGCGGTGCTACAGAGTTCTTGAAGTG
GTGGCCTAACTACGGCTACACTAGAAGAACAGTATTTGGTATCTGCGCTCTGCTGAAGCCAGTTACCTTC
GGAAAAAGAGTTGGTAGCTCTTGATCCGGCAAACAAACCACCGCTGGTAGCGGTGGTTTTTTTGTTTGCA
AGCAGCAGATTACGCGCAGAAAAAAAGGATCTCAAGAAGATCCTTTGATCTTTTCTACGGGGTCTGACGC
TCAGTGGAACGAAAACTCACGTTAAGGGATTTTGGTCATGAGATTATCAAAAAGGATCTTCACCTAGATC
CTTTTAAATTAAAAATGAAGTTTTAAATCAATCTAAAGTATATATGAGTAAACTTGGTCTGACAGTTACC
AATGCTTAATCAGTGAGGCACCTATCTCAGCGATCTGTCTATTTCGTTCATCCATAGTTGCCTGACTCCC
CGTCGTGTAGATAACTACGATACGGGAGGGCTTACCATCTGGCCCCAGTGCTGCAATGATACCGCGAGAC
CCACGCTCACCGGCTCCAGATTTATCAGCAATAAACCAGCCAGCCGGAAGGGCCGAGCGCAGAAGTGGTC
CTGCAACTTTATCCGCCTCCATCCAGTCTATTAATTGTTGCCGGGAAGCTAGAGTAAGTAGTTCGCCAGT
TAATAGTTTGCGCAACGTTGTTGCCATTGCTACAGGCATCGTGGTGTCACGCTCGTCGTTTGGTATGGCT
TCATTCAGCTCCGGTTCCCAACGATCAAGGCGAGTTACATGATCCCCCATGTTGTGCAAAAAAGCGGTTA
GCTCCTTCGGTCCTCCGATCGTTGTCAGAAGTAAGTTGGCCGCAGTGTTATCACTCATGGTTATGGCAGC
ACTGCATAATTCTCTTACTGTCATGCCATCCGTAAGATGCTTTTCTGTGACTGGTGAGTACTCAACCAAG
TCATTCTGAGAATAGTGTATGCGGCGACCGAGTTGCTCTTGCCCGGCGTCAATACGGGATAATACCGCGC
CACATAGCAGAACTTTAAAAGTGCTCATCATTGGAAAACGTTCTTCGGGGCGAAAACTCTCAAGGATCTT
ACCGCTGTTGAGATCCAGTTCGATGTAACCCACTCGTGCACCCAACTGATCTTCAGCATCTTTTACTTTC
ACCAGCGTTTCTGGGTGAGCAAAAACAGGAAGGCAAAATGCCGCAAAAAAGGGAATAAGGGCGACACGGA
AATGTTGAATACTCATACTCTTCCTTTTTCAATATTATTGAAGCATTTATCAGGGTTATTGTCTCATGAG
CGGATACATATTTGAATGTATTTAGAAAAATAAACAAATAGGGGTTCCGCGCACATTTCCCCGAAAAGTG
CCACCTG
Features (pLannotate 1.2.2; 25 found; start..end, strand, type, name):
      5..384     +  enhancer       CMV enhancer: human cytomegalovirus immediate early enhancer
    662..1678    +  intron         chimeric intron: chimera between introns from chicken β-actin and rabbit β-globin
   1676..1732    +  CDS            HBB (fragment): HBB_LEPEU - Experimental evidence at protein level: Swiss-Prot protein existence level 1. Involved in oxygen transport from the lung to the various peripheral tissues. From Lepus europaeus (European hare).
   1732..1750    +  misc_feature   MCS (fragment): multiple cloning site
   2459..3133    +  CDS            mNeonGreen: mNeonGreen is a basic (constitutively fluorescent) green/yellow fluorescent protein published in 2013, derived from Branchiostoma lanceolatum. It is reported to be a very rapidly-maturing monomer with moderate acid sensitivity.
   3134..3193    +  CDS            KCNJ2 (fragment): KCNJ2_HUMAN - Also known as IRK1. Experimental evidence at protein level: Swiss-Prot protein existence level 1. Probably participates in establishing action potential waveform and excitability of neuronal and muscle tissues. Inward rectifier potassium channels are characterized by a greater tendency to allow potassium to flow into the cell rather than out of it. Their voltage dependence is regulated by the concentration of extracellular potassium; as external potassium is raised, the voltage range of the channel opening shifts to more positive voltages. The inward rectification is mainly due t
   3299..3490    +  CDS            Kcnb1 (fragment): KCNB1_RAT - Experimental evidence at protein level: Swiss-Prot protein existence level 1. Voltage-gated potassium channel that mediates transmembrane potassium transport in excitable membranes, primarily in the brain, but also in the pancreas and cardiovascular system. Contributes to the regulation of the action potential (AP) repolarization, duration and frequency of repetitive AP firing in neurons, muscle cells and endocrine cells and plays a role in homeostatic attenuation of electrical excitability throughout the brain (PubMed:10024359, PubMed:10618149, PubMed:12451110, PubMed:17379638, Pu
   3559..3691    +  intron         chimeric intron: chimera between introns from human β-globin and immunoglobulin heavy chain genes
   3700..4288    +  misc_feature   WPRE: woodchuck hepatitis virus posttranscriptional regulatory element
   4292..4308    +  misc_feature   MCS (fragment): pUC18/19 multiple cloning site
   4321..4432    +  polyA_signal   bGH poly(A) signal: bovine growth hormone polyadenylation signal
   4528..4546    -  promoter       T3 promoter: promoter for bacteriophage T3 RNA polymerase
   4600..4653    +  CDS            HBB (fragment): HBB_PONPY - Experimental evidence at transcript level: Swiss-Prot protein existence level 2. Involved in oxygen transport from the lung to the various peripheral tissues. From Pongo pygmaeus (Bornean orangutan).
   4724..4779    +  polyA_signal   β-globin poly(A) signal: rabbit β-globin polyadenylation signal (Gil and Proudfoot, 1987)
   5164..5180    -  protein_bind   lac operator: The lac repressor binds to the lac operator to inhibit transcription in E. coli. This inhibition can be relieved by adding lactose or isopropyl-β-D-thiogalactopyranoside (IPTG). lac repressor encoded by lacI
   5188..5218    -  promoter       lac promoter: promoter for the E. coli lac operon
   5233..5254    -  protein_bind   CAP binding site: CAP binding activates transcription in the presence of cAMP. E. coli catabolite activator protein
   5267..5306    -  CDS            lacI (fragment): lac repressor; lacI; The lac repressor binds to the lac operator to inhibit transcription in E. coli. This inhibition can be relieved by adding lactose or isopropyl-β-D-thiogalactopyranoside (IPTG).
   5313..5335    +  promoter       SV40 promoter (fragment): SV40 enhancer and early promoter
   5359..5494    +  rep_origin     SV40 ori: SV40 origin of replication
   5514..5648    +  polyA_signal   SV40 poly(A) signal: SV40 polyadenylation signal
   5650..5704    -  CDS            lacI (fragment): lac repressor; lacI; The lac repressor binds to the lac operator to inhibit transcription in E. coli. This inhibition can be relieved by adding lactose or isopropyl-β-D-thiogalactopyranoside (IPTG).
   5887..6475    -  rep_origin     ori: high-copy-number ColE1/pMB1/pBR322/pUC origin of replication
   6646..7506    -  CDS            AmpR: β-lactamase; bla; confers resistance to ampicillin, carbenicillin, and related antibiotics
   7507..7611    -  promoter       AmpR promoter: bla
