[The description below was written by a language model from this plasmid's Addgene catalogue record and pLannotate feature annotations shown in this document.]
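Description:
pGP-CAG-Ace2N-4AA-mNeon-ST A122D-WPRE-bGH-polyA is a 7.6 kb mammalian expression plasmid carrying a genetically encoded fluorescent voltage indicator. The record lists the backbone as unknown, but the annotated features show a typical CAG-type plasmid. It is maintained in E. coli at high copy through a ColE1/pUC-family origin and selected with ampicillin via the β-lactamase gene. Residual lac promoter/operator sequences, a T3 promoter, an SV40 origin with an SV40 poly(A) signal, and a rabbit β-globin poly(A) signal are also present as backbone remnants.

Expression is driven by the CAG promoter, annotated here as the CMV immediate-early enhancer followed by the chicken β-actin/rabbit β-globin chimeric intron, which gives strong, broadly active transcription in mammalian cells. The 1,728 bp synthetic insert encodes Ace2N-4AA-mNeon-ST, in which a rhodopsin-based voltage-sensing domain is fused to the bright green/yellow fluorescent protein mNeonGreen. The rhodopsin portion lies upstream of mNeonGreen and was not recognised by the automated annotation. This variant carries an A122D mutation and comes from work on optimising the sensitivity of rhodopsin-based indicators.

Downstream of mNeonGreen are a short fragment matching the Kir2.1 (KCNJ2) potassium channel, a type of sequence commonly used as a membrane trafficking motif, and a fragment of rat Kv2.1 (Kcnb1). The Kv2.1 fragment corresponds to the C-terminal soma localization targeting sequence that restricts the sensor to the neuronal cell body. A short chimeric intron, a WPRE that enhances transcript stability and expression, and the bGH polyadenylation signal follow the coding region. The construct is intended for mammalian cell expression of a soma-targeted voltage sensor for optical recording of membrane potential.
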