Addgene plasmid #172912: pGP-CAG-Ace2N-4AA-mNeon-ST A122D-WPRE-bGH-polyA
Purpose: Mammalian expression of voltage sensor; soma localization targeting sequence
Depositing lab: GENIE Project. Depositing organization: HHMI, Janelia Research Campus. Publication: Sensitivity optimization of a rhodopsin-based fluorescent voltage indicator. Abdelfattah AS, Zheng J, Singh A, Huang YC, Reep D, Tsegaye G, Tsang A, Arthur BJ, Rehorova M, Olson CVL, Shuai Y, Zhang L, Fu TM, Milkie DE, Moya MV, Weber TD, Lemire AL, Baker CA, Falco N, Zheng Q, Grimm JB, Yip MC, Walpita D, Chase M, Campagnola L, Murphy GJ, Wong AM, Forest CR, Mertz J, Economo MN, Turner GC, Koyama M, Lin BJ, Betzig E, Novak O, Lavis LD, Svoboda K, Korff W, Chen TW, Schreiter ER, Hasseman JP, Kolb I. Neuron. 2023 Mar 28:S0896-6273(23)00205-2. doi: 10.1016/j.neuron.2023.03.009. PubMed 37015225.
Backbone
  Vector backbone: unknown
  Vector type: Mammalian Expression
Growth in bacteria
  Bacterial resistance: Ampicillin, 100 μg/mL
  Growth temperature: 37°C
  Growth strain: DH5alpha
  Copy number: High Copy
Gene/Insert
  Gene/Insert name: Ace2N-4AA-mNeon-ST A122D (alt names: Ace2N-4AA-mNeon-ST insert; variant 488.6)
  Species: Synthetic
  Insert size (bp): 1728
  Mutation: A122D
  Promoter: CAG
  Tag / fusion protein: soma localization targeting sequence (C terminal on insert)
  Cloning method: Gibson Cloning
  Sequencing primers: 5′ GGTTCGGCTTCTGGCGTGTGACC; 3′ TTAAAGCAGCGTATCCACAT
Terms and licenses: Academic/Nonprofit Terms; Industry Terms: Not Available to Industry
Depositor comments: Please visit https://doi.org/10.1101/2021.11.09.467909 for bioRxiv preprint.
How to cite: pGP-CAG-Ace2N-4AA-mNeon-ST A122D-WPRE-bGH-polyA was a gift from GENIE Project (Addgene plasmid # 172912 ; http://n2t.net/addgene:172912 ; RRID:Addgene_172912)
